>Addgene plasmid #138461 | Lenti_sgRNA(MS2)_MCP-VP64-IRES-zsGreen1 | addgene full sequence | sequence record 275485 | Addgene NGS Result
GACATTGATTATTGACTAGTTATTAATAGTAATCAATTACGGGGTCATTAGTTCATAGCCCATATATGGA
GTTCCGCGTTACATAACTTACGGTAAATGGCCCGCCTGGCTGACCGCCCAACGACCCCCGCCCATTGACG
TCAATAATGACGTATGTTCCCATAGTAACGCCAATAGGGACTTTCCATTGACGTCAATGGGTGGAGTATT
TACGGTAAACTGCCCACTTGGCAGTACATCAAGTGTATCATATGCCAAGTACGCCCCCTATTGACGTCAA
TGACGGTAAATGGCCCGCCTGGCATTATGCCCAGTACATGACCTTATGGGACTTTCCTACTTGGCAGTAC
ATCTACGTATTAGTCATCGCTATTACCATGGTGATGCGGTTTTGGCAGTACATCAATGGGCGTGGATAGC
GGTTTGACTCACGGGGATTTCCAAGTCTCCACCCCATTGACGTCAATGGGAGTTTGTTTTGGCACCAAAA
TCAACGGGACTTTCCAAAATGTCGTAACAACTCCGCCCCATTGACGCAAATGGGCGGTAGGCGTGTACGG
TGGGAGGTCTATATAAGCAGCGCGTTTTGCCTGTACTGGGTCTCTCTGGTTAGACCAGATCTGAGCCTGG
GAGCTCTCTGGCTAACTAGGGAACCCACTGCTTAAGCCTCAATAAAGCTTGCCTTGAGTGCTTCAAGTAG
TGTGTGCCCGTCTGTTGTGTGACTCTGGTAACTAGAGATCCCTCAGACCCTTTTAGTCAGTGTGGAAAAT
CTCTAGCAGTGGCGCCCGAACAGGGACTTGAAAGCGAAAGGGAAACCAGAGGAGCTCTCTCGACGCAGGA
CTCGGCTTGCTGAAGCGCGCACGGCAAGAGGCGAGGGGCGGCGACTGGTGAGTACGCCAAAAATTTTGAC
TAGCGGAGGCTAGAAGGAGAGAGATGGGTGCGAGAGCGTCAGTATTAAGCGGGGGAGAATTAGATCGCGA
TGGGAAAAAATTCGGTTAAGGCCAGGGGGAAAGAAAAAATATAAATTAAAACATATAGTATGGGCAAGCA
GGGAGCTAGAACGATTCGCAGTTAATCCTGGCCTGTTAGAAACATCAGAAGGCTGTAGACAAATACTGGG
ACAGCTACAACCATCCCTTCAGACAGGATCAGAAGAACTTAGATCATTATATAATACAGTAGCAACCCTC
TATTGTGTGCATCAAAGGATAGAGATAAAAGACACCAAGGAAGCTTTAGACAAGATAGAGGAAGAGCAAA
ACAAAAGTAAGACCACCGCACAGCAAGCGGCCGCTGATCTTCAGACCTGGAGGAGGAGATATGAGGGACA
ATTGGAGAAGTGAATTATATAAATATAAAGTAGTAAAAATTGAACCATTAGGAGTAGCACCCACCAAGGC
AAAGAGAAGAGTGGTGCAGAGAGAAAAAAGAGCAGTGGGAATAGGAGCTTTGTTCCTTGGGTTCTTGGGA
GCAGCAGGAAGCACTATGGGCGCAGCGTCAATGACGCTGACGGTACAGGCCAGACAATTATTGTCTGGTA
TAGTGCAGCAGCAGAACAATTTGCTGAGGGCTATTGAGGCGCAACAGCATCTGTTGCAACTCACAGTCTG
GGGCATCAAGCAGCTCCAGGCAAGAATCCTGGCTGTGGAAAGATACCTAAAGGATCAACAGCTCCTGGGG
ATTTGGGGTTGCTCTGGAAAACTCATTTGCACCACTGCTGTGCCTTGGAATGCTAGTTGGAGTAATAAAT
CTCTGGAACAGATTTGGAATCACACGACCTGGATGGAGTGGGACAGAGAAATTAACAATTACACAAGCTT
AATACACTCCTTAATTGAAGAATCGCAAAACCAGCAAGAAAAGAATGAACAAGAATTATTGGAATTAGAT
AAATGGGCAAGTTTGTGGAATTGGTTTAACATAACAAATTGGCTGTGGTATATAAAATTATTCATAATGA
TAGTAGGAGGCTTGGTAGGTTTAAGAATAGTTTTTGCTGTACTTTCTATAGTGAATAGAGTTAGGCAGGG
ATATTCACCATTATCGTTTCAGACCCACCTCCCAACCCCGAGGGGACCCGACAGGCCCGAAGGAATAGAA
GAAGAAGGTGGAGAGAGAGACAGAGACAGATCCATTCGATTAGTGAACGGATCGGCACTGCGTGCGCCAA
TTCTGCAGACAAATGGCAGTATTCATCCACAATTTTAAAAGAAAAGGGGGGATTGGGGGGTACAGTGCAG
GGGAAAGAATAGTAGACATAATAGCAACAGACATACAAACTAAAGAATTACAAAAACAAATTACAAAAAT
TCAAAATTTTCGGGTTTATTACAGGGACAGCAGAGATCCAGTTTGGTTAATTAGCTAGCGAGGGCCTATT
TCCCATGATTCCTTCATATTTGCATATACGATACAAGGCTGTTAGAGAGATAATTGGAATTAATTTGACT
GTAAACACAAAGATATTAGTACAAAATACGTGACGTAGAAAGTAATAATTTCTTGGGTAGTTTGCAGTTT
TAAAATTATGTTTTAAAATGGACTATCATATGCTTACCGTAACTTGAAAGTATTTCGATTTCTTGGCTTT
ATATATCTTGTGGAAAGGACGAAACACCGGAGACGGGATACCGTCTCTGTTTTAGAGCTAGGCCAACATG
AGGATCACCCATGTCTGCAGGGCCTAGCAAGTTAAAATAAGGCTAGTCCGTTATCAACTTGGCCAACATG
AGGATCACCCATGTCTGCAGGGCCAAGTGGCACCGAGTCGGTGCTTTTTTTGGATCCTGCAAAGATGGAT
AAAGTTTTAAACAGAGAGGAATCTTTGCAGCTAATGGACCTTCTAGGTCTTGAAAGGAGTGGGAATTGGC
TCCGGTGCCCGTCAGTGGGCAGAGCGCACATCGCCCACAGTCCCCGAGAAGTTGGGGGGAGGGGTCGGCA
ATTGAACCGGTGCCTAGAGAAGGTGGCGCGGGGTAAACTGGGAAAGTGATGTCGTGTACTGGCTCCGCCT
TTTTCCCGAGGGTGGGGGAGAACCGTATATAAGTGCAGTAGTCGCCGTGAACGTTCTTTTTCGCAACGGG
TTTGCCGCCAGAACACAGGTAAGTGCCGTGTGTGGTTCCCGCGGGCCTGGCCTCTTTACGGGTTATGGCC
CTTGCGTGCCTTGAATTACTTCCACCTGGCTGCAGTACGTGATTCTTGATCCCGAGCTTCGGGTTGGAAG
TGGGTGGGAGAGTTCGAGGCCTTGCGCTTAAGGAGCCCCTTCGCCTCGTGCTTGAGTTGAGGCCTGGCCT
GGGCGCTGGGGCCGCCGCGTGCGAATCTGGTGGCACCTTCGCGCCTGTCTCGCTGCTTTCGATAAGTCTC
TAGCCATTTAAAATTTTTGATGACCTGCTGCGACGCTTTTTTTCTGGCAAGATAGTCTTGTAAATGCGGG
CCAAGATCTGCACACTGGTATTTCGGTTTTTGGGGCCGCGGGCGGCGACGGGGCCCGTGCGTCCCAGCGC
ACATGTTCGGCGAGGCGGGGCCTGCGAGCGCGGCCACCGAGAATCGGACGGGGGTAGTCTCAAGCTGGCC
GGCCTGCTCTGGTGCCTGGCCTCGCGCCGCCGTGTATCGCCCCGCCCTGGGCGGCAAGGCTGGCCCGGTC
GGCACCAGTTGCGTGAGCGGAAAGATGGCCGCTTCCCGGCCCTGCTGCAGGGAGCTCAAAATGAAGGACG
CGGCGCTCGGGAGAGCGGGCGGGTGAGTCACCCACACAAAGGAAAAGGGCCTTTCCGTCCTCAGCCGTCG
CTTCATGTGACTCCACGGAGTACCGGGCGCCGTCCAGGCACCTCGATTAGTTCTCGAGCTTTTGGAGTAC
GTCGTCTTTAGGTTGGGGGGAGGGGTTTTATGCGATGGAGTTTCCCCACACTGAGTGGGTGGAGACTGAA
GTTAGGCCAGCTTGGCACTTGATGTAATTCTCCTTGGAATTTGCCCTTTTTGAGTTTGGATCTTGGTTCA
TTCTCAAGCCTCAGACAGTGGTTCAAAGTTTTTTTCTTCCATTTCAGGTGTCGTGATGTACAATCCGCTA
GCCCACCATGCCCAAAAAGAAAAGAAAAGTGGGTAGTATGGCTTCTAACTTTACTCAGTTCGTTCTCGTC
GACAATGGCGGAACTGGCGACGTGACTGTCGCCCCAAGCAACTTCGCTAACGGGATCGCTGAATGGATCA
GCTCTAACTCGCGTTCACAGGCTTACAAAGTAACCTGTAGCGTTCGTCAGAGCTCTGCGCAGAATCGCAA
ATACACCATCAAAGTCGAGGTGCCTAAAGGCGCCTGGCGTTCGTACTTAAATATGGAACTAACCATTCCA
ATTTTCGCCACGAATTCCGACTGCGAGCTTATTGTTAAGGCAATGCAAGGTCTCCTAAAAGATGGAAACC
CGATTCCCTCAGCAATCGCAGCAAACTCCGGCATCTACGGCTCCGGACGAGCCGATGCTCTCGACGATTT
TGACCTCGATATGCTGGGATCCGACGCTCTCGATGACTTCGACCTTGACATGCTGGGGAGTGACGCTCTG
GACGACTTCGATCTCGACATGCTGGGCTCCGACGCCCTGGATGACTTCGATCTGGACATGCTCATCAACT
GACCCGGGTCGAGCATGCATCTAGGGCGGCCAATTCCGCCCCTCTCCCTCCCCCCCCCCTAACGTTACTG
GCCGAAGCCGCTTGGAATAAGGCCGGTGTGCGTTTGTCTATATGTTATTTTCCACCATATTGCCGTCTTT
TGGCAATGTGAGGGCCCGGAAACCTGGCCCTGTCTTCTTGACGAGCATTCCTAGGGGTCTTTCCCCTCTC
GCCAAAGGAATGCAAGGTCTGTTGAATGTCGTGAAGGAAGCAGTTCCTCTGGAAGCTTCTTGAAGACAAA
CAACGTCTGTAGCGACCCTTTGCAGGCAGCGGAACCCCCCACCTGGCGACAGGTGCCTCTGCGGCCAAAA
GCCACGTGTATAAGATACACCTGCAAAGGCGGCACAACCCCAGTGCCACGTTGTGAGTTGGATAGTTGTG
GAAAGAGTCAAATGGCTCACCTCAAGCGTATTCAACAAGGGGCTGAAGGATGCCCAGAAGGTACCCCATT
GTATGGGATCTGATCTGGGGCCTCGGTGCACATGCTTTACATGTGTTTAGTCGAGGTTAAAAAACGTCTA
GGCCCCCCGAACCACGGGGACGTGGTTTTCCTTTGAAAAACACGATGATAATATGGCCCAGTCCAAGCAC
GGCCTGACCAAGGAGATGACCATGAAGTACCGCATGGAGGGCTGCGTGGACGGCCACAAGTTCGTGATCA
CCGGCGAGGGCATCGGCTACCCCTTCAAGGGCAAGCAGGCCATCAACCTGTGCGTGGTGGAGGGCGGCCC
CTTGCCCTTCGCCGAGGACATCTTGTCCGCCGCCTTCATGTACGGCAACCGCGTGTTCACCGAGTACCCC
CAGGACATCGTCGACTACTTCAAGAACTCCTGCCCCGCCGGCTACACCTGGGACCGCTCCTTCCTGTTCG
AGGACGGCGCCGTGTGCATCTGCAACGCCGACATCACCGTGAGCGTGGAGGAGAACTGCATGTACCACGA
GTCCAAGTTCTACGGCGTGAACTTCCCCGCCGACGGCCCCGTGATGAAGAAGATGACCGACAACTGGGAG
CCCTCCTGCGAGAAGATCATCCCCGTGCCCAAGCAGGGCATCTTGAAGGGCGACGTGAGCATGTACCTGC
TGCTGAAGGACGGTGGCCGCTTGCGCTGCCAGTTCGACACCGTGTACAAGGCCAAGTCCGTGCCCCGCAA
GATGCCCGACTGGCACTTCATCCAGCACAAGCTGACCCGCGAGGACCGCAGCGACGCCAAGAACCAGAAG
TGGCACCTGACCGAGCACGCCATCGCCTCCGGCTCCGCCTTGCCCTGACCTGCAGGACGGCGAGTTCATC
TACAAGGTGAAGCTGCGCGGCACCAACTTCCCCTCCGACGGCCCCGTAATGCAGAAGAAGACCATGGGCT
GGGAGGCCTCCTCCGAGCGGATGTACCCCGAGGACGGCGCCCTGAAGGGCGAGATCAAGCAGAGGCTGAA
GCTGAAGGACGGCGGCCACTACGACGCTGAGGTCAAGACCACCTACAAGGCCAAGAAGCCCGTGCAGCTG
CCCGGCGCCTACAACGTCAACATCAAGTTGGACATCACCTCCCACAACGAGGACTACACCATCGTGGAAC
AGTACGAACGCGCCGAGGGCCGCCACTCCACCGGCGGCATGGACGAGCTGTACAAGTAAGAATTCGTCGA
GGGACCTAATAACTTCGTATAGCATACATTATACGAAGTTATACATGTTTAAGGGTTCCGGTTCCACTAG
GTACAATTCGAAATTCGATATCAAGCTTATCGGTAATCAACCTCTGGATTACAAAATTTGTGAAAGATTG
ACTGGTATTCTTAACTATGTTGCTCCTTTTACGCTATGTGGATACGCTGCTTTAATGCCTTTGTATCATG
CTATTGCTTCCCGTATGGCTTTCATTTTCTCCTCCTTGTATAAATCCTGGTTGCTGTCTCTTTATGAGGA
GTTGTGGCCCGTTGTCAGGCAACGTGGCGTGGTGTGCACTGTGTTTGCTGACGCAACCCCCACTGGTTGG
GGCATTGCCACCACCTGTCAGCTCCTTTCCGGGACTTTCGCTTTCCCCCTCCCTATTGCCACGGCGGAAC
TCATCGCCGCCTGCCTTGCCCGCTGCTGGACAGGGGCTCGGCTGTTGGGCACTGACAATTCCGTGGTGTT
GTCGGGGAAATCATCGTCCTTTCCTTGGCTGCTCGCCTGTGTTGCCACCTGGATTCTGCGCGGGACGTCC
TTCTGCTACGTCCCTTCGGCCCTCAATCCAGCGGACCTTCCTTCCCGCGGCCTGCTGCCGGCTCTGCGGC
CTCTTCCGCGTCTTCGCCTTCGCCCTCAGACGAGTCGGATCTCCCTTTGGGCCGCCTCCCCGCATCGATA
CCGTCGACCTCGAGACCTAGAAAAACATGGAGCAATCACAAGTAGCAATACAGCAGCTACCAATGCTGAT
TGTGCCTGGCTAGAAGCACAAGAGGAGGAGGAGGTGGGTTTTCCAGTCACACCTCAGGTACCTTTAAGAC
CAATGACTTACAAGGCAGCTGTAGATCTTAGCCACTTTTTAAAAGAAAAGGGGGGACTGGAAGGGCTAAT
TCACTCCCAACGAAGACAAGATATCCTTGATCTGTGGATCTACCACACACAAGGCTACTTCCCTGATTGG
CAGAACTACACACCAGGGCCAGGGATCAGATATCCACTGACCTTTGGATGGTGCTACAAGCTAGTACCAG
TTGAGCAAGAGAAGGTAGAAGAAGCCAATGAAGGAGAGAACACCCGCTTGTTACACCCTGTGAGCCTGCA
TGGGATGGATGACCCGGAGAGAGAAGTATTAGAGTGGAGGTTTGACAGCCGCCTAGCATTTCATCACATG
GCCCGAGAGCTGCATCCGGACTGTACTGGGTCTCTCTGGTTAGACCAGATCTGAGCCTGGGAGCTCTCTG
GCTAACTAGGGAACCCACTGCTTAAGCCTCAATAAAGCTTGCCTTGAGTGCTTCAAGTAGTGTGTGCCCG
TCTGTTGTGTGACTCTGGTAACTAGAGATCCCTCAGACCCTTTTAGTCAGTGTGGAAAATCTCTAGCAGG
GCCCGTTTAAACCCGCTGATCAGCCTCGACTGTGCCTTCTAGTTGCCAGCCATCTGTTGTTTGCCCCTCC
CCCGTGCCTTCCTTGACCCTGGAAGGTGCCACTCCCACTGTCCTTTCCTAATAAAATGAGGAAATTGCAT
CGCATTGTCTGAGTAGGTGTCATTCTATTCTGGGGGGTGGGGTGGGGCAGGACAGCAAGGGGGAGGATTG
GGAAGACAATAGCAGGCATGCTGGGGATGCGGTGGGCTCTATGGCTTCTGAGGCGGAAAGAACCAGCTGG
GGCTCTAGGGGGTATCCCC
[124 nt withheld, positions 8000-8123]
C
[91 nt withheld, positions 8125-8215]
A
[49 nt withheld, positions 8217-8265]
CCTTTGACGTTGGAGTCCACGTTCTTT
[37 nt withheld, positions 8293-8329]
ACCCTATCTCGGTCTATTCTTTTGATTTATAAGGGATTTTGCCGATTTCGGCCTATTGGTTAAAAAATGA
GCTGATTTAACAAAAATTTAACGCGAATTAATTCTGTGGAATGTGTGTCAGTTAGGGTGTGGAAAGTCCC
CAGGCTCCCCAGCAGGCAGAAGTATGCAAAGCATGCATCTCAATTAGTCAGCAACCAGGTGTGGAAAGTC
CCCAGGCTCCCCAGCAGGCAGAAGTATGCAAAGCATGCATCTCAATTAGTCAGCAACCATAGTCCCGCCC
CTAACTCCGCCCATCCCGCCCCTAACTCCGCCCAGTTCCGCCCATTCTCCGCCCCATGGCTGACTAATTT
TTTTTATTTATGCAGAGGCCGAGGCCGCCTCTGCCTCTGAGCTATTCCAGAAGTAGTGAGGAGGCTTTTT
TGGAGGCCTAGGCTTTTGCAAAAAGCTCCCGGGAGCTTGTATATCCATTTTCGGATCTGATCAGCACGTG
TTGACAATTAATCATCGGCATAGTATATCGGCATAGTATAATACGACAAGGTGAGGAACTAAACCATGGC
CAAGTTGACCAGTGCCGTTCCGGTGCTCACCGCGCGCGACGTCGCCGGAGCGGTCGAGTTCTGGACCGAC
CGGCTCGGGTTCTCCCGGGACTTCGTGGAGGACGACTTCGCCGGTGTGGTCCGGGACGACGTGACCCTGT
TCATCAGCGCGGTCCAGGACCAGGTGGTGCCGGACAACACCCTGGCCTGGGTGTGGGTGCGCGGCCTGGA
CGAGCTGTACGCCGAGTGGTCGGAGGTCGTGTCCACGAACTTCCGGGACGCCTCCGGGCCGGCCATGACC
GAGATCGGCGAGCAGCCGTGGGGGCGGGAGTTCGCCCTGCGCGACCCGGCCGGCAACTGCGTGCACTTCG
TGGCCGAGGAGCAGGACTGACACGTGCTACGAGATTTCGATTCCACCGCCGCCTTCTATGAAAGGTTGGG
CTTCGGAATCGTTTTCCGGGACGCCGGCTGGATGATCCTCCAGCGCGGGGATCTCATGCTGGAGTTCTTC
GCCCACCCCAACTTGTTTATTGCAGCTTATAATGGTTACAAATAAAGCAATAGCATCACAAATTTCACAA
ATAAAGCATTTTTTTCACTGCATTCTAGTTGTGGTTTGTCCAAACTCATCAATGTATCTTATCATGTCTG
TATACCGTCGACCTCTAGCTAGAGCTTGGCGTAATCATGGTCATAGCTGTTTCCTGTGTGAAATTGTTAT
CCGCTCACAATTCCACACAACATACGAGCCGGAAGCATAAAGTGTAAAGCCTGGGGTGCCTAATGAGTGA
GCTAACTCACATTAATTGCGTTGCGCTCACTGCCCGCTTTCCAGTCGGGAAACCTGTCGTGCCAGCTGCA
TTAATGAATCGGCCAACGCGCGGGGAGAGGCGGTTTGCGTATTGGGCGCTCTTCCGCTTCCTCGCTCACT
GACTCGCTGCGCTCGGTCGTTCGGCTGCGGCGAGCGGTATCAGCTCACTCAAAGGCGGTAATACGGTTAT
CCACAGAATCAGGGGATAACGCAGGAAAGAACATGTGAGCAAAAGGCCAGCAAAAGGCCAGGAACCGTAA
AAAGGCCGCGTTGCTGGCGTTTTTCCATAGGCTCCGCCCCCCTGACGAGCATCACAAAAATCGACGCTCA
AGTCAGAGGTGGCGAAACCCGACAGGACTATAAAGATACCAGGCGTTTCCCCCTGGAAGCTCCCTCGTGC
GCTCTCCTGTTCCGACCCTGCCGCTTACCGGATACCTGTCCGCCTTTCTCCCTTCGGGAAGCGTGGCGCT
TTCTCATAGCTCACGCTGTAGGTATCTCAGTTCGGTGTAGGTCGTTCGCTCCAAGCTGGGCTGTGTGCAC
GAACCCCCCGTTCAGCCCGACCGCTGCGCCTTATCCGGTAACTATCGTCTTGAGTCCAACCCGGTAAGAC
ACGACTTATCGCCACTGGCAGCAGCCACTGGTAACAGGATTAGCAGAGCGAGGTATGTAGGCGGTGCTAC
AGAGTTCTTGAAGTGGTGGCCTAACTACGGCTACACTAGAAGAACAGTATTTGGTATCTGCGCTCTGCTG
AAGCCAGTTACCTTCGGAAAAAGAGTTGGTAGCTCTTGATCCGGCAAACAAACCACCGCTGGTAGCGGTG
GTTTTTTTGTTTGCAAGCAGCAGATTACGCGCAGAAAAAAAGGATCTCAAGAAGATCCTTTGATCTTTTC
TACGGGGTCTGACGCTCAGTGGAACGAAAACTCACGTTAAGGGATTTTGGTCATGAGATTATCAAAAAGG
ATCTTCACCTAGATCCTTTTAAATTAAAAATGAAGTTTTAAATCAATCTAAAGTATATATGAGTAAACTT
GGTCTGACAGTTACCAATGCTTAATCAGTGAGGCACCTATCTCAGCGATCTGTCTATTTCGTTCATCCAT
AGTTGCCTGACTCCCCGTCGTGTAGATAACTACGATACGGGAGGGCTTACCATCTGGCCCCAGTGCTGCA
ATGATACCGCGAGACCCACGCTCACCGGCTCCAGATTTATCAGCAATAAACCAGCCAGCCGGAAGGGCCG
AGCGCAGAAGTGGTCCTGCAACTTTATCCGCCTCCATCCAGTCTATTAATTGTTGCCGGGAAGCTAGAGT
AAGTAGTTCGCCAGTTAATAGTTTGCGCAACGTTGTTGCCATTGCTACAGGCATCGTGGTGTCACGCTCG
TCGTTTGGTATGGCTTCATTCAGCTCCGGTTCCCAACGATCAAGGCGAGTTACATGATCCCCCATGTTGT
GCAAAAAAGCGGTTAGCTCCTTCGGTCCTCCGATCGTTGTCAGAAGTAAGTTGGCCGCAGTGTTATCACT
CATGGTTATGGCAGCACTGCATAATTCTCTTACTGTCATGCCATCCGTAAGATGCTTTTCTGTGACTGGT
GAGTACTCAACCAAGTCATTCTGAGAATAGTGTATGCGGCGACCGAGTTGCTCTTGCCCGGCGTCAATAC
GGGATAATACCGCGCCACATAGCAGAACTTTAAAAGTGCTCATCATTGGAAAACGTTCTTCGGGGCGAAA
ACTCTCAAGGATCTTACCGCTGTTGAGATCCAGTTCGATGTAACCCACTCGTGCACCCAACTGATCTTCA
GCATCTTTTACTTTCACCAGCGTTTCTGGGTGAGCAAAAACAGGAAGGCAAAATGCCGCAAAAAAGGGAA
TAAGGGCGACACGGAAATGTTGAATACTCATACTCTTCCTTTTTCAATATTATTGAAGCATTTATCAGGG
TTATTGTCTCATGAGCGGATACATATTTGAATGTATTTAGAAAAATAAACAAATAGGGGTTCCGCGCACA
TTTCCCCGAAAAGTGCCACCTGACGTCGACGGATCGGGAGATCTCCCGATCCCCTATGGTGCACTCTCAG
TACAATCTGCTCTGATGCCGCATAGTTAAGCCAGTATCTGCTCCCTGCTTGTGTGTTGGAGGTCGCTGAG
TAGTGCGCGAGCAAAATTTAAGCTACAACAAGGCAAGGCTTGACCGACAATTGCATGAAGAATCTGCTTA
GGGTTAGGCGTTTTGCGCTGCTTCGCGATGTACGGGCCAGATATACGCGTT
Features (pLannotate 1.2.2; 43 found; start..end, strand, type, name):
      1..380     +  enhancer       CMV enhancer: human cytomegalovirus immediate early enhancer
    381..580     +  promoter       CMV promoter: human cytomegalovirus (CMV) immediate early promoter
    598..778     +  LTR            5' LTR (truncated): truncated 5' long terminal repeat (LTR) from HIV-1
    825..950     +  misc_feature   HIV-1 Ψ: packaging signal of human immunodeficiency virus type 1
    934..1297    +  CDS            HIV-1 gag (fragment): gag protein from human immunodeficiency virus 1; gag
   1443..1676    +  misc_feature   RRE: The Rev response element (RRE) of HIV-1 allows for Rev-dependent mRNA export from the nucleus to the cytoplasm.
   2053..2153    +  CDS            Rev (fragment): human immunodeficiency virus 1 (HIV-1) Rev protein; rev; enhances nuclear export of unspliced and incompletely spliced viral mRNAs
   2203..2320    +  misc_feature   cPPT/CTS: central polypurine tract and central termination sequence of HIV-1
   2370..2610    +  promoter       U6 promoter: RNA polymerase III promoter for human U6 snRNA
   2656..2674    +  misc_RNA       MS2 stem loop: stem loop that binds the bacteriophage MS2 coat protein
   2685..2721    +  misc_RNA       gRNA scaffold (fragment): guide RNA scaffold for the Streptococcus pyogenes CRISPR/Cas9 system
   2726..2744    +  misc_RNA       MS2 stem loop: stem loop that binds the bacteriophage MS2 coat protein
   2755..2774    +  misc_RNA       gRNA scaffold (fragment): guide RNA scaffold for the Streptococcus pyogenes CRISPR/Cas9 system
   2795..2861    +  CDS            small t antigen (fragment): SV40 (simian virus 40) small t antigen
   2887..3098    +  promoter       EF-1α core promoter: core promoter for human elongation factor EF-1α
   3099..3208    +  intron         EF-1α intron A (fragment): intron upstream of the start codon of human EF-1α
   3834..4037    +  intron         EF-1α intron A: truncated intron upstream of the start codon of human EF-1α
   4098..4448    +  CDS            CAPSD_BPMS2 (fragment): Experimental evidence at protein level: Swiss-Prot protein existence level 1. Acts as a translational repressor of viral replicase synthesis late in infection. This latter function is the result of capsid protein interaction with an RNA hairpin which contains the replicase ribosome-binding site. From Escherichia phage MS2 (Bacteriophage MS2).
   4588..4613    +  CDS            VP64 (fragment): tetrameric repeat of the minimal activation domain of herpes simplex virus VP16 (Beerli et al., 1998)
   4659..5238    +  misc_feature   IRES2: internal ribosome entry site (IRES) of the encephalomyocarditis virus (EMCV)
   5233..5928    +  CDS            ZsGreen1: Zoanthus green fluorescent protein mammalian codon-optimized
   5929..6289    +  CDS            Slow-FT (fragment): blue-to-red fluorescent timer derivative of mCherry (Subach et al., 2009) mammalian codon-optimized
   6309..6342    +  protein_bind   loxP: Cre-mediated recombination occurs in the 8-bp core sequence (GCATACAT). Cre recombinase
   6382..6402    +  misc_feature   MCS (fragment): pBluescript multiple cloning site
   6405..6993    +  misc_feature   WPRE: woodchuck hepatitis virus posttranscriptional regulatory element
   6930..7511    +  CDS            nef (fragment): NEF_HV1H2 - Experimental evidence at protein level: Swiss-Prot protein existence level 1. Extracellular Nef protein targets CD4(+) T-lymphocytes for apoptosis by interacting with CXCR4 surface receptors. From Human immunodeficiency virus type 1 group M subtype B (isolate HXB2) (HIV-1).
   7518..7698    +  LTR            5' LTR (truncated): truncated 5' long terminal repeat (LTR) from HIV-1
   7730..7954    +  polyA_signal   bGH poly(A) signal: bovine growth hormone polyadenylation signal
   7958..7979    +  promoter       SV40 promoter (fragment): SV40 enhancer and early promoter
   8000..8428    +  rep_origin     f1 ori (sequence partly withheld): f1 bacteriophage origin of replication; arrow indicates direction of (+) strand synthesis
   8442..8771    +  promoter       SV40 promoter: SV40 enhancer and early promoter
   8819..8866    +  promoter       EM7 promoter: synthetic bacterial promoter&nbsp
   8885..9259    +  CDS            BleoR: antibiotic-binding protein; Sh ble from Streptoalloteichus hindustanus; confers resistance to bleomycin, phleomycin, and Zeocin™
   9269..9394    +  CDS            ble (fragment): BLE_KLEPN - Experimental evidence at protein level: Swiss-Prot protein existence level 1. Binding protein with a strong affinity to the bleomycin family of antibiotics. Binds to CL990; an antimitotic-antibiotic compound. From Klebsiella pneumoniae.
   9389..9510    +  polyA_signal   SV40 poly(A) signal: SV40 polyadenylation signal
   9581..9603    -  protein_bind   lac operator (fragment): The lac repressor binds to the lac operator to inhibit transcription in E. coli. This inhibition can be relieved by adding lactose or isopropyl-β-D-thiogalactopyranoside (IPTG). lac repressor encoded by lacI
   9607..9637    -  promoter       lac promoter: promoter for the E. coli lac operon
   9652..9673    -  protein_bind   CAP binding site: CAP binding activates transcription in the presence of cAMP. E. coli catabolite activator protein
   9686..9778    -  CDS            lacI (fragment): lac repressor; lacI; The lac repressor binds to the lac operator to inhibit transcription in E. coli. This inhibition can be relieved by adding lactose or isopropyl-β-D-thiogalactopyranoside (IPTG).
   9961..10549   -  rep_origin     ori: high-copy-number ColE1/pMB1/pBR322/pUC origin of replication
  10720..11580   -  CDS            AmpR: β-lactamase; bla; confers resistance to ampicillin, carbenicillin, and related antibiotics
  11581..11685   -  promoter       AmpR promoter: bla
  11744..11796   -  misc_feature   bom (fragment): basis of mobility region from pBR322
