>Addgene plasmid #138461 | Lenti_sgRNA(MS2)_MCP-VP64-IRES-zsGreen1 | depositor full sequence | sequence record 287202 | Lenti_sgRNA(MS2)_MCP-VP64-IRES-zsGreen1 sequence 11950 bps
GTCGACGGATCGGGAGATCTCCCGATCCCCTATGGTGCACTCTCAGTACAATCTGCTCTGATGCCGCATA
GTTAAGCCAGTATCTGCTCCCTGCTTGTGTGTTGGAGGTCGCTGAGTAGTGCGCGAGCAAAATTTAAGCT
ACAACAAGGCAAGGCTTGACCGACAATTGCATGAAGAATCTGCTTAGGGTTAGGCGTTTTGCGCTGCTTC
GCGATGTACGGGCCAGATATACGCGTTGACATTGATTATTGACTAGTTATTAATAGTAATCAATTACGGG
GTCATTAGTTCATAGCCCATATATGGAGTTCCGCGTTACATAACTTACGGTAAATGGCCCGCCTGGCTGA
CCGCCCAACGACCCCCGCCCATTGACGTCAATAATGACGTATGTTCCCATAGTAACGCCAATAGGGACTT
TCCATTGACGTCAATGGGTGGAGTATTTACGGTAAACTGCCCACTTGGCAGTACATCAAGTGTATCATAT
GCCAAGTACGCCCCCTATTGACGTCAATGACGGTAAATGGCCCGCCTGGCATTATGCCCAGTACATGACC
TTATGGGACTTTCCTACTTGGCAGTACATCTACGTATTAGTCATCGCTATTACCATGGTGATGCGGTTTT
GGCAGTACATCAATGGGCGTGGATAGCGGTTTGACTCACGGGGATTTCCAAGTCTCCACCCCATTGACGT
CAATGGGAGTTTGTTTTGGCACCAAAATCAACGGGACTTTCCAAAATGTCGTAACAACTCCGCCCCATTG
ACGCAAATGGGCGGTAGGCGTGTACGGTGGGAGGTCTATATAAGCAGCGCGTTTTGCCTGTACTGGGTCT
CTCTGGTTAGACCAGATCTGAGCCTGGGAGCTCTCTGGCTAACTAGGGAACCCACTGCTTAAGCCTCAAT
AAAGCTTGCCTTGAGTGCTTCAAGTAGTGTGTGCCCGTCTGTTGTGTGACTCTGGTAACTAGAGATCCCT
CAGACCCTTTTAGTCAGTGTGGAAAATCTCTAGCAGTGGCGCCCGAACAGGGACTTGAAAGCGAAAGGGA
AACCAGAGGAGCTCTCTCGACGCAGGACTCGGCTTGCTGAAGCGCGCACGGCAAGAGGCGAGGGGCGGCG
ACTGGTGAGTACGCCAAAAATTTTGACTAGCGGAGGCTAGAAGGAGAGAGATGGGTGCGAGAGCGTCAGT
ATTAAGCGGGGGAGAATTAGATCGCGATGGGAAAAAATTCGGTTAAGGCCAGGGGGAAAGAAAAAATATA
AATTAAAACATATAGTATGGGCAAGCAGGGAGCTAGAACGATTCGCAGTTAATCCTGGCCTGTTAGAAAC
ATCAGAAGGCTGTAGACAAATACTGGGACAGCTACAACCATCCCTTCAGACAGGATCAGAAGAACTTAGA
TCATTATATAATACAGTAGCAACCCTCTATTGTGTGCATCAAAGGATAGAGATAAAAGACACCAAGGAAG
CTTTAGACAAGATAGAGGAAGAGCAAAACAAAAGTAAGACCACCGCACAGCAAGCGGCCGCTGATCTTCA
GACCTGGAGGAGGAGATATGAGGGACAATTGGAGAAGTGAATTATATAAATATAAAGTAGTAAAAATTGA
ACCATTAGGAGTAGCACCCACCAAGGCAAAGAGAAGAGTGGTGCAGAGAGAAAAAAGAGCAGTGGGAATA
GGAGCTTTGTTCCTTGGGTTCTTGGGAGCAGCAGGAAGCACTATGGGCGCAGCGTCAATGACGCTGACGG
TACAGGCCAGACAATTATTGTCTGGTATAGTGCAGCAGCAGAACAATTTGCTGAGGGCTATTGAGGCGCA
ACAGCATCTGTTGCAACTCACAGTCTGGGGCATCAAGCAGCTCCAGGCAAGAATCCTGGCTGTGGAAAGA
TACCTAAAGGATCAACAGCTCCTGGGGATTTGGGGTTGCTCTGGAAAACTCATTTGCACCACTGCTGTGC
CTTGGAATGCTAGTTGGAGTAATAAATCTCTGGAACAGATTTGGAATCACACGACCTGGATGGAGTGGGA
CAGAGAAATTAACAATTACACAAGCTTAATACACTCCTTAATTGAAGAATCGCAAAACCAGCAAGAAAAG
AATGAACAAGAATTATTGGAATTAGATAAATGGGCAAGTTTGTGGAATTGGTTTAACATAACAAATTGGC
TGTGGTATATAAAATTATTCATAATGATAGTAGGAGGCTTGGTAGGTTTAAGAATAGTTTTTGCTGTACT
TTCTATAGTGAATAGAGTTAGGCAGGGATATTCACCATTATCGTTTCAGACCCACCTCCCAACCCCGAGG
GGACCCGACAGGCCCGAAGGAATAGAAGAAGAAGGTGGAGAGAGAGACAGAGACAGATCCATTCGATTAG
TGAACGGATCGGCACTGCGTGCGCCAATTCTGCAGACAAATGGCAGTATTCATCCACAATTTTAAAAGAA
AAGGGGGGATTGGGGGGTACAGTGCAGGGGAAAGAATAGTAGACATAATAGCAACAGACATACAAACTAA
AGAATTACAAAAACAAATTACAAAAATTCAAAATTTTCGGGTTTATTACAGGGACAGCAGAGATCCAGTT
TGGTTAATTAGCTAGCGAGGGCCTATTTCCCATGATTCCTTCATATTTGCATATACGATACAAGGCTGTT
AGAGAGATAATTGGAATTAATTTGACTGTAAACACAAAGATATTAGTACAAAATACGTGACGTAGAAAGT
AATAATTTCTTGGGTAGTTTGCAGTTTTAAAATTATGTTTTAAAATGGACTATCATATGCTTACCGTAAC
TTGAAAGTATTTCGATTTCTTGGCTTTATATATCTTGTGGAAAGGACGAAACACCGGAGACGGGATACCG
TCTCTGTTTTAGAGCTAGGCCAACATGAGGATCACCCATGTCTGCAGGGCCTAGCAAGTTAAAATAAGGC
TAGTCCGTTATCAACTTGGCCAACATGAGGATCACCCATGTCTGCAGGGCCAAGTGGCACCGAGTCGGTG
CTTTTTTTGGATCCTGCAAAGATGGATAAAGTTTTAAACAGAGAGGAATCTTTGCAGCTAATGGACCTTC
TAGGTCTTGAAAGGAGTGGGAATTGGCTCCGGTGCCCGTCAGTGGGCAGAGCGCACATCGCCCACAGTCC
CCGAGAAGTTGGGGGGAGGGGTCGGCAATTGATCCGGTGCCTAGAGAAGGTGGCGCGGGGTAAACTGGGA
AAGTGATGTCGTGTACTGGCTCCGCCTTTTTCCCGAGGGTGGGGGAGAACCGTATATAAGTGCAGTAGTC
GCCGTGAACGTTCTTTTTCGCAACGGGTTTGCCGCCAGAACACAGGTAAGTGCCGTGTGTGGTTCCCGCG
GGCCTGGCCTCTTTACGGGTTATGGCCCTTGCGTGCCTTGAATTACTTCCACTGGCTGCAGTACGTGATT
CTTGATCCCGAGCTTCGGGTTGGAAGTGGGTGGGAGAGTTCGAGGCCTTGCGCTTAAGGAGCCCCTTCGC
CTCGTGCTTGAGTTGAGGCCTGGCCTGGGCGCTGGGGCCGCCGCGTGCGAATCTGGTGGCACCTTCGCGC
CTGTCTCGCTGCTTTCGATAAGTCTCTAGCCATTTAAAATTTTTGATGACCTGCTGCGACGCTTTTTTTC
TGGCAAGATAGTCTTGTAAATGCGGGCCAAGATCTGCACACTGGTATTTCGGTTTTTGGGGCCGCGGGCG
GCGACGGGGCCCGTGCGTCCCAGCGCACATGTTCGGCGAGGCGGGGCCTGCGAGCGCGGCCACCGAGAAT
CGGACGGGGGTAGTCTCAAGCTGGCCGGCCTGCTCTGGTGCCTGGCCTCGCGCCGCCGTGTATCGCCCCG
CCCTGGGCGGCAAGGCTGGCCCGGTCGGCACCAGTTGCGTGAGCGGAAAGATGGCCGCTTCCCGGCCCTG
CTGCAGGGAGCTCAAAATGGAGGACGCGGCGCTCGGGAGAGCGGGCGGGTGAGTCACCCACACAAAGGAA
AAGGGCCTTTCCGTCCTCAGCCGTCGCTTCATGTGACTCCACGGAGTACCGGGCGCCGTCCAGGCACCTC
GATTAGTTCTCGAGCTTTTGGAGTACGTCGTCTTTAGGTTGGGGGGAGGGGTTTTATGCGATGGAGTTTC
CCCACACTGAGTGGGTGGAGACTGAAGTTAGGCCAGCTTGGCACTTGATGTAATTCTCCTTGGAATTTGC
CCTTTTTGAGTTTGGATCTTGGTTCATTCTCAAGCCTCAGACAGTGGTTCAAAGTTTTTTTCTTCCATTT
CAGGTGTCGTGATGTACAATCCGCTAGCCCACCATGCCCAAAAAGAAAAGAAAAGTGGGTAGTATGGCTT
CTAACTTTACTCAGTTCGTTCTCGTCGACAATGGCGGAACTGGCGACGTGACTGTCGCCCCAAGCAACTT
CGCTAACGGGATCGCTGAATGGATCAGCTCTAACTCGCGTTCACAGGCTTACAAAGTAACCTGTAGCGTT
CGTCAGAGCTCTGCGCAGAATCGCAAATACACCATCAAAGTCGAGGTGCCTAAAGGCGCCTGGCGTTCGT
ACTTAAATATGGAACTAACCATTCCAATTTTCGCCACGAATTCCGACTGCGAGCTTATTGTTAAGGCAAT
GCAAGGTCTCCTAAAAGATGGAAACCCGATTCCCTCAGCAATCGCAGCAAACTCCGGCATCTACGGCTCC
GGACGAGCCGATGCTCTCGACGATTTTGACCTCGATATGCTGGGATCCGACGCTCTCGATGACTTCGACC
TTGACATGCTGGGGAGTGACGCTCTGGACGACTTCGATCTCGACATGCTGGGCTCCGACGCCCTGGATGA
CTTCGATCTGGACATGCTCATCAACTGACCCGGGTCGAGCATGCATCTAGGGCGGCCAATTCCGCCCCTC
TCCCTCCCCCCCCCCTAACGTTACTGGCCGAAGCCGCTTGGAATAAGGCCGGTGTGCGTTTGTCTATATG
TTATTTTCCACCATATTGCCGTCTTTTGGCAATGTGAGGGCCCGGAAACCTGGCCCTGTCTTCTTGACGA
GCATTCCTAGGGGTCTTTCCCCTCTCGCCAAAGGAATGCAAGGTCTGTTGAATGTCGTGAAGGAAGCAGT
TCCTCTGGAAGCTTCTTGAAGACAAACAACGTCTGTAGCGACCCTTTGCAGGCAGCGGAACCCCCCACCT
GGCGACAGGTGCCTCTGCGGCCAAAAGCCACGTGTATAAGATACACCTGCAAAGGCGGCACAACCCCAGT
GCCACGTTGTGAGTTGGATAGTTGTGGAAAGAGTCAAATGGCTCTCCTCAAGCGTATTCAACAAGGGGCT
GAAGGATGCCCAGAAGGTACCCCATTGTATGGGATCTGATCTGGGGCCTCGGTGCACATGCTTTACATGT
GTTTAGTCGAGGTTAAAAAAACGTCTAGGCCCCCCGAACCACGGGGACGTGGTTTTCCTTTGAAAAACAC
GATGATAATATGGCCCAGTCCAAGCACGGCCTGACCAAGGAGATGACCATGAAGTACCGCATGGAGGGCT
GCGTGGACGGCCACAAGTTCGTGATCACCGGCGAGGGCATCGGCTACCCCTTCAAGGGCAAGCAGGCCAT
CAACCTGTGCGTGGTGGAGGGCGGCCCCTTGCCCTTCGCCGAGGACATCTTGTCCGCCGCCTTCATGTAC
GGCAACCGCGTGTTCACCGAGTACCCCCAGGACATCGTCGACTACTTCAAGAACTCCTGCCCCGCCGGCT
ACACCTGGGACCGCTCCTTCCTGTTCGAGGACGGCGCCGTGTGCATCTGCAACGCCGACATCACCGTGAG
CGTGGAGGAGAACTGCATGTACCACGAGTCCAAGTTCTACGGCGTGAACTTCCCCGCCGACGGCCCCGTG
ATGAAGAAGATGACCGACAACTGGGAGCCCTCCTGCGAGAAGATCATCCCCGTGCCCAAGCAGGGCATCT
TGAAGGGCGACGTGAGCATGTACCTGCTGCTGAAGGACGGTGGCCGCTTGCGCTGCCAGTTCGACACCGT
GTACAAGGCCAAGTCCGTGCCCCGCAAGATGCCCGACTGGCACTTCATCCAGCACAAGCTGACCCGCGAG
GACCGCAGCGACGCCAAGAACCAGAAGTGGCACCTGACCGAGCACGCCATCGCCTCCGGCTCCGCCTTGC
CCTGACCTGCAGGACGGCGAGTTCATCTACAAGGTGAAGCTGCGCGGCACCAACTTCCCCTCCGACGGCC
CCGTAATGCAGAAGAAGACCATGGGCTGGGAGGCCTCCTCCGAGCGGATGTACCCCGAGGACGGCGCCCT
GAAGGGCGAGATCAAGCAGAGGCTGAAGCTGAAGGACGGCGGCCACTACGACGCTGAGGTCAAGACCACC
TACAAGGCCAAGAAGCCCGTGCAGCTGCCCGGCGCCTACAACGTCAACATCAAGTTGGACATCACCTCCC
ACAACGAGGACTACACCATCGTGGAACAGTACGAACGCGCCGAGGGCCGCCACTCCACCGGCGGCATGGA
CGAGCTGTACAAGTAAGAATTCGTCGAGGGACCTAATAACTTCGTATAGCATACATTATACGAAGTTATA
CATGTTTAAGGGTTCCGGTTCCACTAGGTACAATTCGAAATTCGATATCAAGCTTATCGGTAATCAACCT
CTGGATTACAAAATTTGTGAAAGATTGACTGGTATTCTTAACTATGTTGCTCCTTTTACGCTATGTGGAT
ACGCTGCTTTAATGCCTTTGTATCATGCTATTGCTTCCCGTATGGCTTTCATTTTCTCCTCCTTGTATAA
ATCCTGGTTGCTGTCTCTTTATGAGGAGTTGTGGCCCGTTGTCAGGCAACGTGGCGTGGTGTGCACTGTG
TTTGCTGACGCAACCCCCACTGGTTGGGGCATTGCCACCACCTGTCAGCTCCTTTCCGGGACTTTCGCTT
TCCCCCTCCCTATTGCCACGGCGGAACTCATCGCCGCCTGCCTTGCCCGCTGCTGGACAGGGGCTCGGCT
GTTGGGCACTGACAATTCCGTGGTGTTGTCGGGGAAATCATCGTCCTTTCCTTGGCTGCTCGCCTGTGTT
GCCACCTGGATTCTGCGCGGGACGTCCTTCTGCTACGTCCCTTCGGCCCTCAATCCAGCGGACCTTCCTT
CCCGCGGCCTGCTGCCGGCTCTGCGGCCTCTTCCGCGTCTTCGCCTTCGCCCTCAGACGAGTCGGATCTC
CCTTTGGGCCGCCTCCCCGCATCGATACCGTCGACCTCGAGACCTAGAAAAACATGGAGCAATCACAAGT
AGCAATACAGCAGCTACCAATGCTGATTGTGCCTGGCTAGAAGCACAAGAGGAGGAGGAGGTGGGTTTTC
CAGTCACACCTCAGGTACCTTTAAGACCAATGACTTACAAGGCAGCTGTAGATCTTAGCCACTTTTTAAA
AGAAAAGGGGGGACTGGAAGGGCTAATTCACTCCCAACGAAGACAAGATATCCTTGATCTGTGGATCTAC
CACACACAAGGCTACTTCCCTGATTGGCAGAACTACACACCAGGGCCAGGGATCAGATATCCACTGACCT
TTGGATGGTGCTACAAGCTAGTACCAGTTGAGCAAGAGAAGGTAGAAGAAGCCAATGAAGGAGAGAACAC
CCGCTTGTTACACCCTGTGAGCCTGCATGGGATGGATGACCCGGAGAGAGAAGTATTAGAGTGGAGGTTT
GACAGCCGCCTAGCATTTCATCACATGGCCCGAGAGCTGCATCCGGACTGTACTGGGTCTCTCTGGTTAG
ACCAGATCTGAGCCTGGGAGCTCTCTGGCTAACTAGGGAACCCACTGCTTAAGCCTCAATAAAGCTTGCC
TTGAGTGCTTCAAGTAGTGTGTGCCCGTCTGTTGTGTGACTCTGGTAACTAGAGATCCCTCAGACCCTTT
TAGTCAGTGTGGAAAATCTCTAGCAGGGCCCGTTTAAACCCGCTGATCAGCCTCGACTGTGCCTTCTAGT
TGCCAGCCATCTGTTGTTTGCCCCTCCCCCGTGCCTTCCTTGACCCTGGAAGGTGCCACTCCCACTGTCC
TTTCCTAATAAAATGAGGAAATTGCATCGCATTGTCTGAGTAGGTGTCATTCTATTCTGGGGGGTGGGGT
GGGGCAGGACAGCAAGGGGGAGGATTGGGAAGACAATAGCAGGCATGCTGGGGATGCGGTGGGCTCTATG
GCTTCTGAGGCGGAAAGAACCAGCTGGGGCTCTAGGGGGTATCCCC
[124 nt withheld, positions 8237-8360]
C
[91 nt withheld, positions 8362-8452]
A
[49 nt withheld, positions 8454-8502]
CCTTTGACGTTGGAGTCCACGTTCTTT
[37 nt withheld, positions 8530-8566]
ACCCTATCTCGGTCTATTCTTTTGATTTATAAGGGATTTTGCCGATTTCGGCCTATTGGTTAAAAAATGA
GCTGATTTAACAAAAATTTAACGCGAATTAATTCTGTGGAATGTGTGTCAGTTAGGGTGTGGAAAGTCCC
CAGGCTCCCCAGCAGGCAGAAGTATGCAAAGCATGCATCTCAATTAGTCAGCAACCAGGTGTGGAAAGTC
CCCAGGCTCCCCAGCAGGCAGAAGTATGCAAAGCATGCATCTCAATTAGTCAGCAACCATAGTCCCGCCC
CTAACTCCGCCCATCCCGCCCCTAACTCCGCCCAGTTCCGCCCATTCTCCGCCCCATGGCTGACTAATTT
TTTTTATTTATGCAGAGGCCGAGGCCGCCTCTGCCTCTGAGCTATTCCAGAAGTAGTGAGGAGGCTTTTT
TGGAGGCCTAGGCTTTTGCAAAAAGCTCCCGGGAGCTTGTATATCCATTTTCGGATCTGATCAGCACGTG
TTGACAATTAATCATCGGCATAGTATATCGGCATAGTATAATACGACAAGGTGAGGAACTAAACCATGGC
CAAGTTGACCAGTGCCGTTCCGGTGCTCACCGCGCGCGACGTCGCCGGAGCGGTCGAGTTCTGGACCGAC
CGGCTCGGGTTCTCCCGGGACTTCGTGGAGGACGACTTCGCCGGTGTGGTCCGGGACGACGTGACCCTGT
TCATCAGCGCGGTCCAGGACCAGGTGGTGCCGGACAACACCCTGGCCTGGGTGTGGGTGCGCGGCCTGGA
CGAGCTGTACGCCGAGTGGTCGGAGGTCGTGTCCACGAACTTCCGGGACGCCTCCGGGCCGGCCATGACC
GAGATCGGCGAGCAGCCGTGGGGGCGGGAGTTCGCCCTGCGCGACCCGGCCGGCAACTGCGTGCACTTCG
TGGCCGAGGAGCAGGACTGACACGTGCTACGAGATTTCGATTCCACCGCCGCCTTCTATGAAAGGTTGGG
CTTCGGAATCGTTTTCCGGGACGCCGGCTGGATGATCCTCCAGCGCGGGGATCTCATGCTGGAGTTCTTC
GCCCACCCCAACTTGTTTATTGCAGCTTATAATGGTTACAAATAAAGCAATAGCATCACAAATTTCACAA
ATAAAGCATTTTTTTCACTGCATTCTAGTTGTGGTTTGTCCAAACTCATCAATGTATCTTATCATGTCTG
TATACCGTCGACCTCTAGCTAGAGCTTGGCGTAATCATGGTCATAGCTGTTTCCTGTGTGAAATTGTTAT
CCGCTCACAATTCCACACAACATACGAGCCGGAAGCATAAAGTGTAAAGCCTGGGGTGCCTAATGAGTGA
GCTAACTCACATTAATTGCGTTGCGCTCACTGCCCGCTTTCCAGTCGGGAAACCTGTCGTGCCAGCTGCA
TTAATGAATCGGCCAACGCGCGGGGAGAGGCGGTTTGCGTATTGGGCGCTCTTCCGCTTCCTCGCTCACT
GACTCGCTGCGCTCGGTCGTTCGGCTGCGGCGAGCGGTATCAGCTCACTCAAAGGCGGTAATACGGTTAT
CCACAGAATCAGGGGATAACGCAGGAAAGAACATGTGAGCAAAAGGCCAGCAAAAGGCCAGGAACCGTAA
AAAGGCCGCGTTGCTGGCGTTTTTCCATAGGCTCCGCCCCCCTGACGAGCATCACAAAAATCGACGCTCA
AGTCAGAGGTGGCGAAACCCGACAGGACTATAAAGATACCAGGCGTTTCCCCCTGGAAGCTCCCTCGTGC
GCTCTCCTGTTCCGACCCTGCCGCTTACCGGATACCTGTCCGCCTTTCTCCCTTCGGGAAGCGTGGCGCT
TTCTCATAGCTCACGCTGTAGGTATCTCAGTTCGGTGTAGGTCGTTCGCTCCAAGCTGGGCTGTGTGCAC
GAACCCCCCGTTCAGCCCGACCGCTGCGCCTTATCCGGTAACTATCGTCTTGAGTCCAACCCGGTAAGAC
ACGACTTATCGCCACTGGCAGCAGCCACTGGTAACAGGATTAGCAGAGCGAGGTATGTAGGCGGTGCTAC
AGAGTTCTTGAAGTGGTGGCCTAACTACGGCTACACTAGAAGAACAGTATTTGGTATCTGCGCTCTGCTG
AAGCCAGTTACCTTCGGAAAAAGAGTTGGTAGCTCTTGATCCGGCAAACAAACCACCGCTGGTAGCGGTG
GTTTTTTTGTTTGCAAGCAGCAGATTACGCGCAGAAAAAAAGGATCTCAAGAAGATCCTTTGATCTTTTC
TACGGGGTCTGACGCTCAGTGGAACGAAAACTCACGTTAAGGGATTTTGGTCATGAGATTATCAAAAAGG
ATCTTCACCTAGATCCTTTTAAATTAAAAATGAAGTTTTAAATCAATCTAAAGTATATATGAGTAAACTT
GGTCTGACAGTTACCAATGCTTAATCAGTGAGGCACCTATCTCAGCGATCTGTCTATTTCGTTCATCCAT
AGTTGCCTGACTCCCCGTCGTGTAGATAACTACGATACGGGAGGGCTTACCATCTGGCCCCAGTGCTGCA
ATGATACCGCGAGACCCACGCTCACCGGCTCCAGATTTATCAGCAATAAACCAGCCAGCCGGAAGGGCCG
AGCGCAGAAGTGGTCCTGCAACTTTATCCGCCTCCATCCAGTCTATTAATTGTTGCCGGGAAGCTAGAGT
AAGTAGTTCGCCAGTTAATAGTTTGCGCAACGTTGTTGCCATTGCTACAGGCATCGTGGTGTCACGCTCG
TCGTTTGGTATGGCTTCATTCAGCTCCGGTTCCCAACGATCAAGGCGAGTTACATGATCCCCCATGTTGT
GCAAAAAAGCGGTTAGCTCCTTCGGTCCTCCGATCGTTGTCAGAAGTAAGTTGGCCGCAGTGTTATCACT
CATGGTTATGGCAGCACTGCATAATTCTCTTACTGTCATGCCATCCGTAAGATGCTTTTCTGTGACTGGT
GAGTACTCAACCAAGTCATTCTGAGAATAGTGTATGCGGCGACCGAGTTGCTCTTGCCCGGCGTCAATAC
GGGATAATACCGCGCCACATAGCAGAACTTTAAAAGTGCTCATCATTGGAAAACGTTCTTCGGGGCGAAA
ACTCTCAAGGATCTTACCGCTGTTGAGATCCAGTTCGATGTAACCCACTCGTGCACCCAACTGATCTTCA
GCATCTTTTACTTTCACCAGCGTTTCTGGGTGAGCAAAAACAGGAAGGCAAAATGCCGCAAAAAAGGGAA
TAAGGGCGACACGGAAATGTTGAATACTCATACTCTTCCTTTTTCAATATTATTGAAGCATTTATCAGGG
TTATTGTCTCATGAGCGGATACATATTTGAATGTATTTAGAAAAATAAACAAATAGGGGTTCCGCGCACA
TTTCCCCGAAAAGTGCCACCTGAC
Features (pLannotate 1.2.2; 43 found; start..end, strand, type, name):
     31..83      -  misc_feature   bom (fragment): basis of mobility region from pBR322
    238..617     +  enhancer       CMV enhancer: human cytomegalovirus immediate early enhancer
    618..817     +  promoter       CMV promoter: human cytomegalovirus (CMV) immediate early promoter
    835..1015    +  LTR            5' LTR (truncated): truncated 5' long terminal repeat (LTR) from HIV-1
   1062..1187    +  misc_feature   HIV-1 Ψ: packaging signal of human immunodeficiency virus type 1
   1171..1534    +  CDS            HIV-1 gag (fragment): gag protein from human immunodeficiency virus 1; gag
   1680..1913    +  misc_feature   RRE: The Rev response element (RRE) of HIV-1 allows for Rev-dependent mRNA export from the nucleus to the cytoplasm.
   2290..2390    +  CDS            Rev (fragment): human immunodeficiency virus 1 (HIV-1) Rev protein; rev; enhances nuclear export of unspliced and incompletely spliced viral mRNAs
   2440..2557    +  misc_feature   cPPT/CTS: central polypurine tract and central termination sequence of HIV-1
   2607..2847    +  promoter       U6 promoter: RNA polymerase III promoter for human U6 snRNA
   2893..2911    +  misc_RNA       MS2 stem loop: stem loop that binds the bacteriophage MS2 coat protein
   2922..2958    +  misc_RNA       gRNA scaffold (fragment): guide RNA scaffold for the Streptococcus pyogenes CRISPR/Cas9 system
   2963..2981    +  misc_RNA       MS2 stem loop: stem loop that binds the bacteriophage MS2 coat protein
   2992..3011    +  misc_RNA       gRNA scaffold (fragment): guide RNA scaffold for the Streptococcus pyogenes CRISPR/Cas9 system
   3032..3098    +  CDS            small t antigen (fragment): SV40 (simian virus 40) small t antigen
   3124..3335    +  promoter       EF-1α core promoter: core promoter for human elongation factor EF-1α
   3336..3444    +  intron         EF-1α intron A (fragment): intron upstream of the start codon of human EF-1α
   4070..4273    +  intron         EF-1α intron A: truncated intron upstream of the start codon of human EF-1α
   4334..4684    +  CDS            CAPSD_BPMS2 (fragment): Experimental evidence at protein level: Swiss-Prot protein existence level 1. Acts as a translational repressor of viral replicase synthesis late in infection. This latter function is the result of capsid protein interaction with an RNA hairpin which contains the replicase ribosome-binding site. From Escherichia phage MS2 (Bacteriophage MS2).
   4824..4849    +  CDS            VP64 (fragment): tetrameric repeat of the minimal activation domain of herpes simplex virus VP16 (Beerli et al., 1998)
   5006..5468    +  misc_feature   IRES: internal ribosome entry site (IRES) of the encephalomyocarditis virus (EMCV)
   5470..6165    +  CDS            ZsGreen1: Zoanthus green fluorescent protein mammalian codon-optimized
   6166..6526    +  CDS            Slow-FT (fragment): blue-to-red fluorescent timer derivative of mCherry (Subach et al., 2009) mammalian codon-optimized
   6546..6579    +  protein_bind   loxP: Cre-mediated recombination occurs in the 8-bp core sequence (GCATACAT). Cre recombinase
   6619..6639    +  misc_feature   MCS (fragment): pBluescript multiple cloning site
   6642..7230    +  misc_feature   WPRE: woodchuck hepatitis virus posttranscriptional regulatory element
   7167..7748    +  CDS            nef (fragment): NEF_HV1H2 - Experimental evidence at protein level: Swiss-Prot protein existence level 1. Extracellular Nef protein targets CD4(+) T-lymphocytes for apoptosis by interacting with CXCR4 surface receptors. From Human immunodeficiency virus type 1 group M subtype B (isolate HXB2) (HIV-1).
   7755..7935    +  LTR            5' LTR (truncated): truncated 5' long terminal repeat (LTR) from HIV-1
   7967..8191    +  polyA_signal   bGH poly(A) signal: bovine growth hormone polyadenylation signal
   8195..8216    +  promoter       SV40 promoter (fragment): SV40 enhancer and early promoter
   8237..8665    +  rep_origin     f1 ori (sequence partly withheld): f1 bacteriophage origin of replication; arrow indicates direction of (+) strand synthesis
   8679..9008    +  promoter       SV40 promoter: SV40 enhancer and early promoter
   9056..9103    +  promoter       EM7 promoter: synthetic bacterial promoter&nbsp
   9122..9496    +  CDS            BleoR: antibiotic-binding protein; Sh ble from Streptoalloteichus hindustanus; confers resistance to bleomycin, phleomycin, and Zeocin™
   9506..9631    +  CDS            ble (fragment): BLE_KLEPN - Experimental evidence at protein level: Swiss-Prot protein existence level 1. Binding protein with a strong affinity to the bleomycin family of antibiotics. Binds to CL990; an antimitotic-antibiotic compound. From Klebsiella pneumoniae.
   9626..9747    +  polyA_signal   SV40 poly(A) signal: SV40 polyadenylation signal
   9818..9840    -  protein_bind   lac operator (fragment): The lac repressor binds to the lac operator to inhibit transcription in E. coli. This inhibition can be relieved by adding lactose or isopropyl-β-D-thiogalactopyranoside (IPTG). lac repressor encoded by lacI
   9844..9874    -  promoter       lac promoter: promoter for the E. coli lac operon
   9889..9910    -  protein_bind   CAP binding site: CAP binding activates transcription in the presence of cAMP. E. coli catabolite activator protein
   9923..10015   -  CDS            lacI (fragment): lac repressor; lacI; The lac repressor binds to the lac operator to inhibit transcription in E. coli. This inhibition can be relieved by adding lactose or isopropyl-β-D-thiogalactopyranoside (IPTG).
  10198..10786   -  rep_origin     ori: high-copy-number ColE1/pMB1/pBR322/pUC origin of replication
  10957..11817   -  CDS            AmpR: β-lactamase; bla; confers resistance to ampicillin, carbenicillin, and related antibiotics
  11818..11922   -  promoter       AmpR promoter: bla
