[The description below was written by a language model from this plasmid's Addgene catalogue record and pLannotate feature annotations shown in this document.]
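Description:
Lenti_sgRNA(MS2)_MCP-VP64-IRES-zsGreen1 is an HIV-1-based lentiviral transfer plasmid (about 11.95 kb, "plenti" backbone) that serves as an sgRNA cloning backbone for CRISPR-based transcriptional activation in mammalian cells. It is propagated in E. coli through a high-copy ColE1/pUC origin with ampicillin resistance, and also carries an f1 origin. Outside the viral unit, an SV40/EM7-driven BleoR cassette with an SV40 poly(A) signal is annotated. The viral genome is transcribed from a CMV enhancer/promoter fused to a truncated 5' LTR and includes the Ψ packaging signal, RRE, cPPT/CTS and WPRE. It ends in a second truncated LTR followed by a bGH poly(A) signal. This layout is typical of Tat-independent vectors that need packaging functions supplied in trans.

Two expression units lie between the LTRs. A human U6 Pol III promoter drives an S. pyogenes sgRNA scaffold into which two MS2 stem loops have been inserted. No spacer is recorded, consistent with the stated use as a backbone into which guide sequences are cloned. Downstream, an EF-1α promoter with its intron expresses the 1,862 bp insert: the MS2 coat protein (MCP) fused to the VP64 activation domain, followed by an EMCV IRES and ZsGreen1. MCP binds the MS2 hairpins and so recruits VP64 to the locus targeted by the guide, while the green reporter marks transduced cells for sorting or tracking. No Cas9 or dCas9 is encoded, so this must come from a separate construct.

The annotation also reports an mCherry-related (Slow-FT) fragment and a single loxP site after ZsGreen1, which the record does not explain and which may be backbone remnants. The depositor and sequencing-derived feature tables agree apart from their start coordinates. The associated work concerns epigenetic editing to probe enhancer function.
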