Addgene plasmid #138461: Lenti_sgRNA(MS2)_MCP-VP64-IRES-zsGreen1
Purpose: lenti sgRNA cloning backbone with MS2 loops and EF1a-MCP-VP64
Depositing lab: Jian Xu. Depositing organization: University of Texas Southwestern Medical Center. Publication: Interrogation of enhancer function by enhancer-targeting CRISPR epigenetic editing. Li K, Liu Y, Cao H, Zhang Y, Gu Z, Liu X, Yu A, Kaphle P, Dickerson KE, Ni M, Xu J. Nat Commun. 2020 Jan 24;11(1):485. doi: 10.1038/s41467-020-14362-5. PubMed 31980609.
Backbone
  Vector backbone: plenti
  Vector type: Mammalian Expression, Lentiviral, CRISPR
Growth in bacteria
  Bacterial resistance: Ampicillin, 100 μg/mL
  Growth temperature: 37°C
  Growth strain: NEB Stable
  Copy number: High Copy
Gene/Insert
  Gene/Insert name: MCP-VP64-IRES-zsGreen1
  Insert size (bp): 1862
  Promoter: EF1A
  Cloning method: Ligation Independent Cloning
  Sequencing primers: 5′ TGGATCTTGGTTCATTCTCAAGC
Terms and licenses: Academic/Nonprofit Terms; Industry Terms: Not Available to Industry
How to cite: Lenti_sgRNA(MS2)_MCP-VP64-IRES-zsGreen1 was a gift from Jian Xu (Addgene plasmid # 138461 ; http://n2t.net/addgene:138461 ; RRID:Addgene_138461)
